Addgene plasmid #70871: pFOSGE_COF2B02
Purpose: Gateway entry clone
Depositing lab: Alexander Stark. Depositing organization: Research Institute of Molecular Pathology (IMP). Publication: Transcriptional regulators form diverse groups with context-dependent regulatory functions. Stampfel G, Kazmar T, Frank O, Wienerroither S, Reiter F, Stark A. Nature. 2015 Nov 9. doi: 10.1038/nature15545. PubMed 26550828.
Backbone
  Vector backbone: pDONR221
  Backbone manufacturer: Invitrogen
  Backbone size w/o insert (bp): 4762
  Vector type: Gateway entry vector
Growth in bacteria
  Bacterial resistance: Kanamycin, 50 μg/mL
  Growth temperature: 37°C
  Growth strain: DH5alpha
  Copy number: High Copy
Gene/Insert
  Gene/Insert name: CG12267 (alt names: FBgn0038057; CG12267, FBtr0082635)
  Species: D. melanogaster (fly)
  Insert size (bp): 1566
  Cloning method: Gateway Cloning
  Sequencing primers: 5′ M13-F20; 3′ M13R
Terms and licenses: Academic/Nonprofit Terms; Industry Terms: Not Available to Industry
How to cite: pFOSGE_COF2B02 was a gift from Alexander Stark (Addgene plasmid # 70871 ; http://n2t.net/addgene:70871 ; RRID:Addgene_70871)
