[The description below was written by a language model from this plasmid's Addgene catalogue record.]
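Description:
pFOSGE_COF2B02 is a Gateway entry clone built on the Invitrogen pDONR221 donor vector backbone and carrying the Drosophila melanogaster gene CG12267 (FBgn0038057, transcript FBtr0082635) as an insert of about 1.6 kb. It is a bacterial cloning plasmid, maintained at high copy in standard E. coli strains such as DH5alpha under kanamycin selection. The insert was introduced by Gateway recombination. In this system, a BP reaction between an attB-flanked fragment and the attP sites of the donor vector replaces the donor's counter-selectable cassette and leaves the insert flanked by attL sites. The listed backbone size of roughly 4.8 kb refers to the empty donor vector, including the cassette that is lost during recombination. M13 forward and reverse primer sites flank the insert and are the recorded sequencing primers.

As an entry clone, the plasmid is not an expression construct in its own right. The record lists no promoter, tag or reporter associated with the insert, and no feature table is available to confirm details such as whether a stop codon is present. Its role is to act as a sequence-verifiable source from which CG12267 can be moved by LR recombination into any compatible destination vector, which then supplies the promoter, fusion partners and host-specific elements. The associated publication concerns the context-dependent regulatory functions of transcriptional regulators, which suggests that this clone belongs to a collection of fly factor coding sequences for functional assays. The record itself states the purpose only as a Gateway entry clone.
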