>Addgene plasmid #70871 | pFOSGE_COF2B02 | depositor partial sequence | sequence record 126813 | insert
ATGTCAGCCGACTACTCCCATCTGAGCTCCGCCATCCTGGAGCAGTGCTTTGGCAAGGTGGTGCAGGCGG
TGGCCGACTGCCTCTTTTCGGCCACCACGAGGACCCTGGGACAGATCACCAGTGCCACCAAGTTGTCGAG
GAAGGAAGTGGCATTTGCGCTGGCGGTGCTGGTCAAGTTCAGGCTGGTGGACTTTGCCGCCTCCAAGGCA
AACCCCTTCCTGGCGGAGTACGCCCTCCGGCGCGAGGATGTTCTCTGCCTCCTAAGGTATCCTCGTTACG
TTCACCTGGTGCAAACCAAGTACGGAAATGTGGGTGCTTCCATTTCGGAGGAGTTGATTAATTCTGGATC
CGATACGGCAACTGGAATTCTGCTAAAATGCCTAGCCGAGAATGAAAACAAGGCAGAAAGTCCGGAGTCC
TACCGCAACACCTTTCTCGAAATGATCACCGATCACTATATCATCAAGAGACCAGAACTGCTGGTGGGCG
ACGACCAGGATGAGAATGTGCCAAAGTTTGAGACCAACGAGTGCGATTTCTTTAGGCATCCCAATATTGA
TCTTCAGTTGCTGGCCAAGATACAAAAAGGAGAAGCCACTCTAGCGGAGGCCAGGGATTCTCACATGGTG
TGGCACCTGAACCACGATCGCTTTCATCAAGACTTTCGAGACACCATCATGGTGGATGCTATTGAGCGAA
AACTGGGTGAAAATGCTGCAGAGTGCTTCAAATTCATATTAAAGATTATGTATAACACAACTGATCCGTG
GGAAAGAAAACTCTCCAATCAAATAACTTTCGTTGAAATTAAACAGGCTATTGAAAGAAAATCGAATAAC
CTGGATCTCATGAAGTACTTGGACCAGTACATAAGCCTATTGACTGAGGACTCACTGGGATTCTTTCGAA
GAGTTGGCGACATGGGTGGTGGTGTGTATGTGGTGGATATGGAACATGCCTTCGAGTCGCTGGCCTTTGC
TTGTGTGGAGTGTGTCATCACGGAACGATTTGGCTCAAAGGCAGCCCGAATATTTCGAGTGATTCGATGC
AAGAAATACATAGAACAGGAGGACCTGCAAAAGGAGGCCATGATCCCATCCAAAGAGGCCAAGTCGCTGG
CGTATAATTTGTTCCAGGAACAGTTTATTCATGTCAAGATTATTAAGAAGCCTGGCGGAGGCAGTAATGG
CCCCGCAAAGGCATTTTACCTCTTCCAGGTCAAGGAGAAAGATACCGTGAGAATGCTGCTTGATGCCAGC
TACAAATCCCTTTATAACACAATAGAGCGATCTAACTTCGAAAAAAATGAGCACAAGGGCCTAATTGAAA
AATCACAAAGGCTGGACAGCATCGTAGAGGCCATGAAGGAACGTGGAGAGACGGACGAGTATATCGCAGA
GATTGTTGAGACTTTCACGCCGCCGGAATGCGAGATCCTTAATAAGGTGAAAAATCGCATAAAGACCTTG
TCAAAAGCTGAACTGACCCTAGACGATACAATCTTTCTTCTGCAAATGTATCAGCATCATTGCACTACGC
TGCCAACGGGTATTCGTAAATTTAAA
