>Addgene plasmid #70871 | pFOSGE_COF2B02 | addgene partial sequence | sequence record 130408 | M13-F20 5'-TGTAAAACGACGGCCAGT-3'
ATTTTGACTGATAGTGACCTGTTCGTTGCAACAAATTGATGAGCAATGCTTTTTTATAATGCCAACTTTG
TACAAAAAAGCAGGCTTCATGTCAGCCGACTACTCCCATCTGAGCTCCGCCATCCTGGAGCAGTGCTTTG
GCAAGGTGGTGCAGGCGGTGGCCGACTGCCTCTTTTCGGCCACCACGAGGACCCTGGGACAGATCACCAG
TGCCACCAAGTTGTCGAGGAAGGAAGTGGCATTTGCGCTGGCGGTGCTGGTCAAGTTCAGGCTGGTGGAC
TTTGCCGCCTCCAAGGCAAACCCCTTCCTGGCGGAGTACGCCCTCCGGCGCGAGGATGTTCTCTGCCTCC
TAAGGTATCCTCGTTACGTTCACCTGGTGCAAACCAAGTACGGAAATGTGGGTGCTTCCATTTCGGAGGA
GTTGATTAATTCTGGATCCGATACGGCAACTGGAATTCTGCTAAAATGCCTAGCCGAGAATGAAAACAAG
GCAGAAAGTCCGGAGTCCTACCGCAACACCTTTCTCGAAATGATCACCGATCACTATATCATCAAGAGAC
CAGAACTGCTGGTGGGCGACGACCAGGATGAGAATGTGCCAAAGTTTGAGACCAACGAGTGCGATTTCTT
TAGGCATCCCAATATTGATCTTCAGTTGCTGGCCAAGATACAAAAAGGAGAAGCCACTCTAGCGGAGGCC
AGG
